>Addgene plasmid #8341 | pGEX-XIAPmut | addgene partial sequence | sequence record 17064 | 8341 with pGEX3'
AAACGCGCGAGGCAGATCGTCAGTCAGTCACGATGCGGCCGCTCGAGTCGACCCGGGAGACATAAAAATT
TTTTGCTTGAAAGTAATGACTGTGTAGCACATGGGACACTTGTCAACTGCTTCAGCACATTGTTTACAAG
TGACTAGAGCTCCACAAGGAACAAAAACGATAGCAATATTTCTATCCATACAGATTTTGCAAAGCTTCTC
CTCTTGCAGGCGCCTTAGCTGCTCTTCAGTACTAATCTCTTTCTGTAATGAAGTCTGACTTGACTCATCT
GGCATACTGTCTTTCTGAGCATTCACTAGATCTGCAACCAGAACCTCAAGTGATTTATAGTTGCTCCCAG
ATATCTGAATTTTTTCCTCCATTATTTTCTTAATGTCCTTGAAACTGAACCCCATTCGTATAGCTTCTTG
TACCATAGGATTTTGGAAGATGGTATCATCAATTCTTCTAGTTAGTGATGGTGTTTTCTCAGTAGTTCTT
ACCAGACACTCCTCAAGTGAATGAGTTAAATGAATATTGTTTATATATTCTTGTCCCTTCTGTTCTAACA
GATATTTGCACCCTGGATACCATTTAGCATGTTGTTCCCAAGGGTCTTCACTGGGCTTCCAATCAGTTAG
CCCTCCTCCACAGTGAAAGCACTTTACTTTATCACCTTCACCTAAAGCATAAAATCCAGCTCTTGCAAGC
TGCTCCTTGTT
