[The description below was written by a language model from this plasmid's Addgene catalogue record.]
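Description:
pGEX-XIAPmut is a bacterial expression plasmid built on a pGEX backbone of about 4.9 kb, designed to produce a mutant form of human XIAP (X-linked inhibitor of apoptosis, also known as BIRC4 or API3) as a glutathione S-transferase fusion in E. coli. It is a high-copy plasmid selected with ampicillin. The record does not list the promoter, the origin of replication or the exact pGEX variant. Vectors of this family generally drive expression from an IPTG-inducible tac promoter under lacI control, but that is not confirmed here.

The insert is approximately 1.5 kb, consistent with a full-length XIAP coding sequence, and was cloned between BamHI and NotI sites, both of which remain intact. This places it downstream of and in frame with the backbone-encoded GST, so the tag sits at the N terminus of the fusion protein and allows affinity purification or pull-down on glutathione resin. The insert carries an H467A substitution. This residue lies in the C-terminal RING finger region of XIAP, the domain associated with ubiquitin ligase activity, and changing a zinc-coordinating histidine of this kind is a standard way to disable RING function.

The associated publication concerns the ubiquitin protein ligase activity of IAPs and their proteasomal degradation in response to apoptotic stimuli. The construct therefore most plausibly serves as a source of recombinant, ligase-deficient GST-XIAP for use as a negative control alongside wild-type protein in in vitro ubiquitination assays, although the record does not state its intended use explicitly.
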