Addgene plasmid #8341: pGEX-XIAPmut
Depositing lab: Jon Ashwell. Depositing organization: National Cancer Institute (NCI). Publication: Ubiquitin protein ligase activity of IAPs and their degradation in proteasomes in response to apoptotic stimuli. Yang Y, Fang S, Jensen JP, Weissman AM, Ashwell JD. Science 2000 May 5;288(5467):874-7. 10.1126/science.288.5467.874 PubMed 10797013.
Backbone
  Vector backbone: pGEX
  Backbone manufacturer: amersham
  Backbone size w/o insert (bp): 4900
  Vector type: Bacterial Expression
Growth in bacteria
  Bacterial resistance: Ampicillin, 100 μg/mL
  Growth temperature: 37°C
  Growth strain: DH5alpha
  Copy number: High Copy
Gene/Insert
  Gene/Insert name: XIAPmut (alt name: XIAP)
  Species: H. sapiens (human)
  Insert size (bp): 1500
  Mutation: H467A
  Entrez Gene: XIAP (a.k.a. API3, BIRC4, IAP-3, ILP1, MIHA, XLP2, hIAP-3, hIAP3)
  Tag / fusion protein: GST (N terminal on backbone)
  Cloning method: Restriction Enzyme; 5′ cloning site BamH1 (not destroyed); 3′ cloning site NotI (not destroyed)
  Sequencing primers: 5′ GGGCTGGCAAGCCACGTTTGGTGG; 3′ TCCGGGAGCTGCATGTGTCAGAGG
Terms and licenses: Academic/Nonprofit Terms; Industry Terms: Not Available to Industry
How to cite: pGEX-XIAPmut was a gift from Jon Ashwell (Addgene plasmid # 8341 ; http://n2t.net/addgene:8341 ; RRID:Addgene_8341)
